Addgene plasmid #148929: pAc5.1B-HA-DmGIGYF-Y58AY60AM65A-dsRNAres_AH
Purpose: Insect Expression of DmGIGYF1-Y58AY60AM65A-dsRNAres
Depositing lab: Elisa Izaurralde. Depositing organization: Max Planck Institute for Developmental Biology. Publication: Direct role for the Drosophila GIGYF protein in 4EHP-mediated mRNA repression. Ruscica V, Bawankar P, Peter D, Helms S, Igreja C, Izaurralde E. Nucleic Acids Res. 2019 Jul 26;47(13):7035-7048. doi: 10.1093/nar/gkz429. PubMed 31114929.
Backbone
  Vector backbone: Unknown
  Vector type: Insect Expression
Growth in bacteria
  Bacterial resistance: Ampicillin, 100 μg/mL
  Growth temperature: 37°C
  Growth strain: DH5alpha
  Copy number: Low Copy
Gene/Insert
  Gene/Insert name: DmGIGYF1-Y58AY60AM65A-dsRNAres
  Species: D. melanogaster (fly)
  Mutation: one silent mutation compared to the sequence given by isoform G NCBI:NM_001169356 or Uniprot.:Q7KQM6
  Entrez Gene: Gyf (a.k.a. Dmel_CG11148, CG11148, Dmel\CG11148, Q7KQM6)
  Cloning method: Unknown
Terms and licenses: Academic/Nonprofit Terms; Industry Terms: Not Available to Industry
Depositor comments: Plasmids from this collection were made available to the research community and donated after the lab closed. Please note that the sequence provided by the depositing laboratory may be theoretical/predicted or based on Sanger sequencing results. There may be discrepancies between sequencing results obtained by Addgene and the depositor sequence. If an Addgene verified sequence is not available, please contact before placing your order to request that our lab fully sequence the plasmid.
How to cite: pAc5.1B-HA-DmGIGYF-Y58AY60AM65A-dsRNAres_AH was a gift from Elisa Izaurralde (Addgene plasmid # 148929 ; http://n2t.net/addgene:148929 ; RRID:Addgene_148929)
