[The description below was written by a language model from this plasmid's Addgene catalogue record and pLannotate feature annotations shown in this document.]
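Description:
pAc5.1B-HA-DmGIGYF-Y58AY60AM65A-dsRNAres_AH is a 10,117 nt insect expression plasmid for producing a mutant form of the Drosophila melanogaster GIGYF protein (gene Gyf, CG11148). The catalogue lists the backbone as unknown, although the name and the annotated parts point to a pAc5.1-type vector. It is propagated in E. coli through a ColE1/pUC-family origin and selected with ampicillin via the β-lactamase gene and its own promoter. The origin is annotated as a high-copy type, whereas the catalogue records the plasmid as low copy. Short fragments annotated as tetracycline resistance and SV40 large T antigen appear to be non-functional backbone remnants. No selectable marker for insect cells is annotated.

Expression is driven by the constitutive Drosophila actin 5C (Ac5) promoter and terminated by an SV40 polyadenylation signal. Downstream of the promoter is an HA epitope (annotated as a fragment of a 3xHA tag, consistent with a single copy), followed by the Gyf open reading frame, giving an N-terminally HA-tagged protein. A vector-derived V5 tag lies after the insert, but the record does not say whether it is read in frame or preceded by a stop codon. The insert corresponds to isoform G with one silent mutation relative to the reference. According to its name, it carries the substitutions Y58A, Y60A and M65A and is dsRNA-resistant, so the transcript should escape knockdown directed at the endogenous gene. The record does not state what the three substitutions disrupt. The associated publication concerns the role of GIGYF in 4EHP-mediated mRNA repression, so the plasmid is suited to complementation experiments in fly cells depleted of the endogenous protein.
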