Features (pLannotate 1.2.2; 10 found; start..end, strand, type, name):
     56..2568    +  promoter       Ac5 promoter: Drosophila melanogaster actin 5C promoter
   2594..2620    +  CDS            3xHA (fragment): three tandem HA epitope tags
   2642..7363    +  CDS            Gyf: GGYF1_DROME - Experimental evidence at protein level: Swiss-Prot protein existence level 1. Key component of the 4EHP-GYF2 complex, a multiprotein complex that acts as a repressor of translation initiation (PubMed:31114929). In the 4EHP-GYF2 complex, promotes translational repression and decay of mRNA targets by recruiting and bridging the association of the 4EHP complex with decapping effector proteins, such as me31B and Patr-1, and the deadenylation CCR4-NOT complex (PubMed:31114929). Involved in regulating starvation-induced, developmental and physiological autophagy, which is critical for
   7402..7443    +  CDS            V5 tag: epitope tag from simian virus 5
   7543..7677    -  polyA_signal   SV40 poly(A) signal: SV40 polyadenylation signal
   7700..7784    -  CDS            large T antigen (fragment): large T antigen from SV40 (simian virus 40)
   7785..8255    +  CDS            TcR (fragment): tetracycline efflux protein; tet; confers resistance to tetracycline
   8299..8887    -  rep_origin     ori: high-copy-number ColE1/pMB1/pBR322/pUC origin of replication
   9058..9918    -  CDS            AmpR: β-lactamase; bla; confers resistance to ampicillin, carbenicillin, and related antibiotics
   9919..10023   -  promoter       AmpR promoter: bla
>Addgene plasmid #148929 | pAc5.1B-HA-DmGIGYF-Y58AY60AM65A-dsRNAres_AH | depositor full sequence | sequence record 291377 | Full Sequence
CTTCAAGGAATTAATTCTATATTCTAAAAACACAAATGATACTTCTAAAAAAAATCATGAATGGCATCAA
CTCTGAATCAAATCTTTGCAGATGCACCTACTTCTCATTTCCACTGTCACATCATTTTTCCAGATCTCGC
TGCCTGTTATGTGGCCCACAAACCAAGACACGTTTTATGGCCATTAAAGCTGGCTGATCGTCGCCAAACA
CCAAATACATATCAATATGTACATTCGAGAAAGAAGCGATCAAAGAAGCGTCTTCGGGCGAGTAGGAGAA
TGCGGAGGAGAAGGAGAACGAGCTGATCTAGTATCTCTCCACAATCCAATGCCAACTGACCAACTGGCCA
TATTCGGAGCAATTTGAAGCCAATTTCCATCGCCTGGCGATCGCTCCATTCTTGGCTATATGTTTTTCAC
CGTTCCCGGGGCCATTTTCAAAGACTCGTCGGTAAGATAAGATTGTGTCACTCGCTGTCTCTCTTCATTT
GTCGAAGAATGCTGAGGAATTTCGCGATGACGTCGGCGAGTATTTTGAAGAATGAGAATAATTTGTATTT
ATACGAAAATCAGTTAGTGGAATTTTCTACAAAAACATGTTATCTATAGATAATTTTGTTGCAAAATATG
TTGACTATGACAAAGATTGTATGTATATACCTTTAATGTATTCTCATTTTCTTATGTATTTATAATGGCA
ATGATGATACTGATGATATTTTAAGATGATGCCAGACCACAGGCTGATTTCTGCGTCTTTTGCCGAACGC
AGTGCATGTGCGGTTGTTGTTTTTTGGAATAGTTTCAATTTTCGGACTGTCCGCTTTGATTTCAGTTTCT
TGGCTTATTCAAAAAGCAAAGTAAAGCCAAAAAAGCGAGATGGCAATACCAAATGCGGCAAAACGGTAGT
GGAAGGAAAGGGGTGCGGGGCAGCGGAAGGAAGGGTGGGGCGGGGCGTGGCGGGGTCTGTGGCTGGGCGC
GACGTCACCGACGTTGGAGCCACTCCTTTGACCATGTGTGCGTGTGTGTATTATTCGTGTCTCGCCACTC
GCCGGTTGTTTTTTTCTTTTTATCTCGCTCTCTCTAGCGCCATCTCGTACGCATGCTCAACGCACCGCAT
GTTGCCGTGTCCTTTATGCGTCATTTTGGCTCGAAATAGGCAATTATTTAAACAAAGATTAGTCAACGAA
AACGCTAAAATAAATAAGTCTACAATATGGTTACTTATTGCCATGTGTGTGCAGCCAACGATAGCAACAA
AAGCAACAACACAGTGGCTTTCCCTCTTTCACTTTTTGTTTGCAAGCGCGTGCGAGCAAGACGGCACGAC
CGGCAAACGCAATTACGCTGACAAAGAGCAGACGAAGTTTTGGCCGAAAAACATCAAGGCGCCTGATACG
AATGCATTTGCAATAACAATTGCGATATTTAATATTGTTTATGAAGCTGTTTGACTTCAAAACACACAAA
AAAAAAAATAAAACAAATTATTTGAAAGAGAATTAGGAATCGGACAGCTTATCGTTACGGGCTAACAGCA
CACCGAGACGAAATAGCTTACCTGACGTCACAGCCTCTGGAAGAACTGCCGCCAAGCAGAGAGAGAGAGA
AAAAGAGGGAGAGCAGCTTAGACCGCATGTGCTTGTGTGTGAGGCGTCTCTCTCTTCGTCTCCTGTTTGC
GCAAACGCATAGACTGCACTGAGAAAATCGATTACCTATTTTTTATGAATGAATATTTGCACTATTACTA
TTCAAAACTATTAAGATAGCAATCACATTCAATAGCCAAATACTATACCACCTGAGCGATGCAACGAAAT
GATCAATTTGAGCAAAAATGCTGCATATTTAGGACGGCATCATTATAGAAATGCTTCTTGCTGTGTACTT
TTCTCTCGTCTGGCAGCTGTTTCGCCGTTATTGTTAAAACCGGCTTAAGTTAGGTGTGTTTTCTACGACT
AGTGATGCCCCTACTAGAAGATGTGTGTTGCACAAATGTCCCTGAATAACCAATTTGAAGTGCAGATAGC
AGTAAACGTAAGCTAATATGAATATTATTTAACTGTAATGTTTTAATATCGCTGGACATTACTAATAAAC
CCACTATAAACACATGTACATATGTATGTTTTGGCATACAATGAGTAGTTGGGGAAAAAATGTGTAAAAG
CACCGTGACCATCACAGCATAAAGATAACCAGCTGAAGTATCGAATATGAGTAACCCCCAAATTGAATCA
CATGCCGCAACTGATAGGACCCATGGAAGTACACTCTTCATGGCGATATACAAGACACACACAAGCACGA
ACACCCAGTTGCGGAGGAAATTCTCCGTAAATGAAAACCCAATCGGCGAACAATTCATACCCATATATGG
TAAAAGTTTTGAACGCGACTTGAGAGCGGAGAGCATTGCGGCTGATAAGGTTTTAGCGCTAAGCGGGCTT
TATAAAACGGGCTGCGGGACCAGTTTTCATATCACTACCGTTTGAGTTCTTGTGCTGTGTGGATACTCCT
CCCGACACAAAGCCGCTCCATCAGCCAGCAGTCGTCTAATCCAGAGACCCCGGATCGGGGTACCAACATG
GCTTACCCATACGATGTTCCAGATTACGCTCCTCCTCCAAGCTTGAATTCTATGACTGACTCCATGAAGT
TCGGACCTGAGTGGCTGCGAAACATGAGCGCAGAACCCTCCGGTAGCCCATCCACGTATAATGTGGGAAA
CGCGGCCCAGAATAACAGCATAGGCGGACATAATCTCGGCAATAATACTGCAGCGTCGGCATCGCGAAAC
CTCTTCCCCGAGGCTCGCGCTGGTCGGGAAGAGGCGCTCAGTCTCTTTGACCGTAATTGTCTGCTCCCAC
AAATTTTGCCTTCCTTTAAGAAACTGTTTGTCGAGAAAGTCCAATGTCCGCTGGCGCTCACCCCTAGTAG
CGAAGAAGATATTAATCAGAATTCCCTCGGAAACAATAGCCGCCCAGCATGGCTCCAAAGGTCCCCGTCG
GGTTTCGGATCCGCTAGTCGCGGAAGCGGTCGTGGCGGTACAGTGGATCGTGGTCGCATGAGGGGCAAGT
CCGCGTACCACCCAATTTATCAGCGTCCTTCGGGCCTGTACGACGAGAGTCTCTCCGTGATCAGTAAAGC
TGAGCGGACTTGGTCCGATCGTAATGGCACAGGCGACAGTGCTGCTACAACTACTAGTACGTCGGGTAGT
GGAGCGTTGGACTGGAACGGTACGCCTAGTAGCTCGCCACGGAAGGACTACTCCAACAACCACCGTAATC
TGGAGAATTGGCGTCGGACTCGAAATGAGGACGGCAGTGGCGACGGCCCGTCGAGTTCCGGCTCGATGAG
TGGCCCTGATATTGCTGGTTGGCGGAGCGGTGTCGTCGGTGGAAGTACAAACGCAGGTTTTGGTACCAAT
AGCCATCGGTGGGGAAGATCTACAAGCTGGCGTGATGAAGATCCTAGCGTCGACAATGCAGCTAGTTTAC
AACGCTCAATTTCAACAGTTGCGACTTTAAGTACAGATCGGACTGGAAACAATAAAGGATCTGGAATCGG
AGCTGCAGAGGGAGTAGGGAGCATATCGCACCCACGGTTGTCGAGTTCTAAAATATCTCAATTATGGACT
GTTAATAATGCAGCCGGTGTTGATGCCGACGAAAATCTACCCGAATGGGCAATTGAAAATCCATCGAAAT
TGGGTGGCAGTTTTGATGCTAGTGGAGCCTTTCATGGAGATACTGATCTAAAACCTATCAAAAGTTCGCA
TAATACTTTAAAAACCAAAAGCTTAGACTCCTATGACGATGTAAAAAGACCGAAAAGTAAAGACCTGTCT
GATCCAGATAGTGGAAACGATATAACTCCAGAAACCTCATTAACGAAAGATACCAATACAACAGCTGTGC
AAGAAGAAGTTGAAAGCAGTTTATCTCCAATAAGCTCTACAACGACAAAGGAAGTGATCCATGGAGATAT
TTCAGATCGGATTAAAGAGGTCGCCGATGAAGTAGAAAAACTTATAATGGATGATGATCATAAAATCTCT
TCGAATCAAAGCCAACATCAAAATCATGACGGGTTTACAGCTGCACTTCCAAGAATGGCAGACATTGAGA
TAAACGTAAAACCGAGTGTTACAGCAGTGCATCGGCAAGCACCTTCCACCATGCCTATACAAATTACCCC
TACAATTACAGATGTCGCTCCACCATCCCATGCAGTTGTGTCGTTTTCGGATCATGAGACAATGCAACAC
CATAACATGCACCACCTGCCACAATTTCCAATGATTCCTACACCGCATATCATCACTCCAAATCTAAACG
AATTGTGGTTTTACCGGGATCCGCAGGCAAATGTTCAGGGGCCATTTAGTGCCGTTGAGATGACGGAATG
GTATCGCGCTGGCTACTTTAATGAGAACCTGTTTGTACGCCGGTACTCTGATAATAGGTTTAGACCGCTG
GGAGAGCTTATAAAATTTTGTCATGGTAACATGCCATTTACGCACAGTCACCTACTTCCATCTCCGATAG
AACTAGAGAACATTCCTGTTGGTCAAATACCAGCCCCTCTAACGGCGTCACTTTCAATTACACCCCATAA
GCCATCACCGATTCCTATCGCACTTTCTGTTGTTGAACAGCAGTTGCAGCAACAAAGAGATGAGCAACTA
AAGGCAAATGTTACAGCAACAGCTGAAGCTCTACGTGCTGCAATAAAAGGAAGTTTTGGCGGAAATAGCA
TTGGTAATACGTCTCATTTGCTTACAATGCGGTTTCAAATGCTACAGGATCAGTACATACAGCACCAGGA
ATACCAAATACTAGCTGAGCTATCCAAAAATGAATGCTTTCAACGTCTTTCGGCTGTCGAGCAAGAAACA
GTTGTTCGTCGGAAAGTTCAATTGCTGGGTCTTCCTGAGTATTTGATCAGCTTAAACGGATTAAGCAATT
CTTTGTCCGTACTGAACCCCGTTGCCGGTAGACAGTTGTACAGGGCAGTGGTTGAGCACGCCAAGAAGGA
TCAACAACATATTTTTGCAAACACCGAGCAACAACGTTCAGTGGGAAATTTACTGGATGCTAATAATTTC
ATTCTAAATGCCCAAATAATGATTCAGCAATCGCAGCAAGAGGTAGGTCCCTTGGTATCATCCGTGGATT
GTATTATGCAAGGTGGAACTGCAGCTGACCTAAATAAGCCGAATGAAATACCGAGGAATGAGTTAGACTT
AATTAATGAATATAACTTACGGATGCTGTTGCGTGGCCAACCAACAAGTACTCAACAGCAACCACCTGCG
CTGACGAACTCAGCTACCGAAAATCTCCCTGGAGTTGATTTTTTAACTGAAACACAATTGTTAGAGCGGC
AAAACTTGATGATTCCAATCTGGTTACCCCCTAATAATAATAAGCAACAAGAAACCGACCAACAGTGGGC
TGAAATGTCTAATGCGGATGCATCATTATGGGAAACGGCCAACTTAAATGAAGAGCGAAATGAAGATCAG
CAACTATTAATACAAAAGTCTTCTGAAGCGTGCTTCGCAGATACAGAAAAAGATGTCAAAATTGCCCAAT
TATTTCAAGTTCAATCAGGAAATGTTGTTAACCACACCGCATTAGAGGAATTAGATCAGTCCCCTCAAAA
TTTAAAAGGTTCACATAATCAAAAAATAGTCAAATCCCTTGTTTCCGATATTCAACAGAATCATAATGAG
GAACTAAATTCACATCAACACCAGGTAAAGCAGGCTAACAAGCAGAATCTGAATACAAAACAGAATGCGG
CACAGTCAGCCCTAAAGCCAATTAATAACGAAAATGATCGCAAACGAGAACAGACAGAAGAAAAAAAAAG
GCAAAGAGAGGAACGCAAGCGCCAGCAATTGGAAGATGATAAACGTCGGGCGTTGAATGAATCTGAAGAA
CAGACCCGCCAAATTCAAGAGGAAAAGGAAAGGCAACAGCAAATACAAGCCCAACGTCGAAAGGCATTGT
TGGGCAATGTCCATTCTCTATCAGTTCAAAATGGGATGTCAGGAACATTAGCGTCTGCACAAAGCAAGAA
GAACGACGATGCCAAAACAGCAGAACCCCAAGTATCCTCGCGCTTGCCGTCTACATCCGTAGCGCCTTGG
TCTTTTCAGTTGCAAAATTCTATGAGATCGGCGCCTGGTCTGGCAGAAATACAAAAGGCAGAACGTCGAG
AGCGTCGCGCAGACCAACAGCGACATCAAGAGCTATTAGACAAGCAATTGCGTGCCAATGCCGCAGCTGC
GGCTGAAGCCAACGATGCTTTGCTTAAATGGCAGTCAACACCAGCGTCGGCGCCCGTAATGAGTCTCGCC
GAAATTCAAGCAGAAGAGGCAAGGCGGTTGGCCAATGACCTTGTGGATCGGCAGCGTCGACGAGAACTGG
AACATCACCAACAAGCTCCTTTGTCATCAGCGGTTTTGGTTACGAGTGCAACTTCCAACATCTGGGGTAA
CGCCAATAAAGCATGGAGTTCGTCCGCTGCTCAATCACTTTCGTTAAAAACAAGTTCTGGAACTGGTCTG
TGGGACGAACCGAATCCATTAGGTTCTAATGGATCTGGAACAAGCGGTACCTCATCCGTAACTGCGGCGG
CAGTCTTGGCAGGAGGATTAAACTCAGCTAATAAATCCACTCTGCAAGCTCAAAATAAGTCGTCGGCTTT
ATTTGCATCGCCTCGAAATTTGCGCAAGAGTCAAACATTGCCAGCCCTTAGTAACCCAGAAAAGTCAAAT
AAAAATGGACCAGGTCAACGGCCAGAAAAACAAAAGTTGGCTCAAACTCGTTCAAAGGGTGCCGCTGTCT
CAATTGAAGAGAAGGATAGAGAAAGAAAATTGAATGCAAAAAGCCAGCAAAGCAGCACCGACCAAGCCAT
TAGCAAGGTTAATGAGTATGAAAACGAGTTCACTAGCTGGTGCATAAAGAGCCTAGATAATATGTCCGCC
AAAGTTGATGTACCCACGTTCGTTGCATTCTTGCAGGACTTGGAAGCGCCATATGAGGTAAAGGACTATG
TCCGAATATACCTTGGCGATGGAAAAGATTCTTTGGATTTCGCAAAGCAGTTTTTGGAGCGACGTAGCAA
ATACAAAAGCTTGCAACGTGCCCAAAAGGCACACAATGACGATATGTGCAAACCAGCTCCTGCCATTACG
CCATCTGCGAATGACTATGCCGACAGCAAGAACAAACAAAAAAAGATTAAAAAGAATAAGATGACTAAGA
TGGACGCCCGCATTCTTGGGTTTTCAGTAACTGCTGCCGAGGGTCGCATAAATGTTGGCATTCGAGACTA
CGTCGAAGGACCATAAGCGGCCGCTCGAGTCTAGAGGGCCCGCGGTTCGAAGGTAAGCCTATCCCTAACC
CTCTCCTCGGTCTCGATTCTACGCGTACCGGTCATCATCACCATCACCATTGAGTTTAAACCCGCTGATC
AGCCTCGACTGTGCCTTCTAAGGCCTGAGCTCGCTGATCAGCCTCGATCGAGGATCCAGACATGATAAGA
TACATTGATGAGTTTGGACAAACCACAACTAGAATGCAGTGAAAAAAATGCTTTATTTGTGAAATTTGTG
ATGCTATTGCTTTATTTGTAACCATTATAAGCTGCAATAAACAAGTTAACAACAACAATTGCATTCATTT
TATGTTTCAGGTTCAGGGGGAGGTGTGGGAGGTTTTTTAAAGCAAGTAAAACCTCTACAAATGTGGTATG
GCTGATTATGATCAGTCGACCGATGCCCTTGAGAGCCTTCAACCCAGTCAGCTCCTTCCGGTGGGCGCGG
GGCATGACTATCGTCGCCGCACTTATGACTGTCTTCTTTATCATGCAACTCGTAGGACAGGTGCCGGCAG
CGCTCTGGGTCATTTTCGGCGAGGACCGCTTTCGCTGGAGCGCGACGATGATCGGCCTGTCGCTTGCGGT
ATTCGGAATCTTGCACGCCCTCGCTCAAGCCTTCGTCACTGGTCCCGCCACCAAACGTTTCGGCGAGAAG
CAGGCCATTATCGCCGGCATGGCGGCCGACGCGCTGGGCTACGTCTTGCTGGCGTTCGCGACGCGAGGCT
GGATGGCCTTCCCCATTATGATTCTTCTCGCTTCCGGCGGCATCGGGATGCCCGCGTTGCAGGCCATGCT
GTCCAGGCAGGTAGATGACGACCATCAGGGACAGCTTCAAGGATCGCTCGCGGCTCTTACCAGCCAGCAA
AAGGCCAGGAACCGTAAAAAGGCCGCGTTGCTGGCGTTTTTCCATAGGCTCCGCCCCCCTGACGAGCATC
ACAAAAATCGACGCTCAAGTCAGAGGTGGCGAAACCCGACAGGACTATAAAGATACCAGGCGTTTCCCCC
TGGAAGCTCCCTCGTGCGCTCTCCTGTTCCGACCCTGCCGCTTACCGGATACCTGTCCGCCTTTCTCCCT
TCGGGAAGCGTGGCGCTTTCTCAATGCTCACGCTGTAGGTATCTCAGTTCGGTGTAGGTCGTTCGCTCCA
AGCTGGGCTGTGTGCACGAACCCCCCGTTCAGCCCGACCGCTGCGCCTTATCCGGTAACTATCGTCTTGA
GTCCAACCCGGTAAGACACGACTTATCGCCACTGGCAGCAGCCACTGGTAACAGGATTAGCAGAGCGAGG
TATGTAGGCGGTGCTACAGAGTTCTTGAAGTGGTGGCCTAACTACGGCTACACTAGAAGGACAGTATTTG
GTATCTGCGCTCTGCTGAAGCCAGTTACCTTCGGAAAAAGAGTTGGTAGCTCTTGATCCGGCAAACAAAC
CACCGCTGGTAGCGGTGGTTTTTTTGTTTGCAAGCAGCAGATTACGCGCAGAAAAAAAGGATCTCAAGAA
GATCCTTTGATCTTTTCTACGGGGTCTGACGCTCAGTGGAACGAAAACTCACGTTAAGGGATTTTGGTCA
TGAGATTATCAAAAAGGATCTTCACCTAGATCCTTTTAAATTAAAAATGAAGTTTTAAATCAATCTAAAG
TATATATGAGTAAACTTGGTCTGACAGTTACCAATGCTTAATCAGTGAGGCACCTATCTCAGCGATCTGT
CTATTTCGTTCATCCATAGTTGCCTGACTCCCCGTCGTGTAGATAACTACGATACGGGAGGGCTTACCAT
CTGGCCCCAGTGCTGCAATGATACCGCGAGACCCACGCTCACCGGCTCCAGATTTATCAGCAATAAACCA
GCCAGCCGGAAGGGCCGAGCGCAGAAGTGGTCCTGCAACTTTATCCGCCTCCATCCAGTCTATTAATTGT
TGCCGGGAAGCTAGAGTAAGTAGTTCGCCAGTTAATAGTTTGCGCAACGTTGTTGCCATTGCTGCAGGCA
TCGTGGTGTCACGCTCGTCGTTTGGTATGGCTTCATTCAGCTCCGGTTCCCAACGATCAAGGCGAGTTAC
ATGATCCCCCATGTTGTGCAAAAAAGCGGTTAGCTCCTTCGGTCCTCCGATCGTTGTCAGAAGTAAGTTG
GCCGCAGTGTTATCACTCATGGTTATGGCAGCACTGCATAATTCTCTTACTGTCATGCCATCCGTAAGAT
GCTTTTCTGTGACTGGTGAGTACTCAACCAAGTCATTCTGAGAATAGTGTATGCGGCGACCGAGTTGCTC
TTGCCCGGCGTCAACACGGGATAATACCGCGCCACATAGCAGAACTTTAAAAGTGCTCATCATTGGAAAA
CGTTCTTCGGGGCGAAAACTCTCAAGGATCTTACCGCTGTTGAGATCCAGTTCGATGTAACCCACTCGTG
CACCCAACTGATCTTCAGCATCTTTTACTTTCACCAGCGTTTCTGGGTGAGCAAAAACAGGAAGGCAAAA
TGCCGCAAAAAAGGGAATAAGGGCGACACGGAAATGTTGAATACTCATACTCTTCCTTTTTCAATATTAT
TGAAGCATTTATCAGGGTTATTGTCTCATGAGCGGATACATATTTGAATGTATTTAGAAAAATAAACAAA
TAGGGGTTCCGCGCACATTTCCCCGAAAAGTGCCACCTGACGTCTAAGAAACCATTATTATCATGACATT
AACCTATAAAAATAGGCGTATCACGAGGCCCTTTCGT
